>Addgene plasmid #47600 | pGEMEX174-hCALML3 | addgene partial sequence | sequence record 69598 | SP6 5'-ATTTAGGTGACACTATAG-3'
ATCCCCGGGTTCTTGCCCTGTGGGCCGCGTGGGCGCCCAGGAGCATGGTGGGCGCCGGCCTCACTTGGAC
ACCAGCACACGGACAAACTCCTCGTAGTTCACCTGTCCGTCTCCGTCCGTGTCCGCGGCCCGGATCATCT
CGTCCACCTCCTCGTCACTCAGCTTCTCCCCCAGCCGGGTCATGACGTGTCGCAGCTCGGCGGCGCTGAC
GAAGCCGTTGCCGTCCTTGTCGAACACGCGGAAGGCCTCGCGGATCTCCTCCTCGTTGTCCGTGTCCTTC
ATCTTCCTGGCCATCATGCCCAGGAACTCGGGGAAGTCCACGGTGCCGTTGCCGTCCCGGTCGATCTCAC
TCATCATGTCCCGCAGCTCGGCCTCCGTGGGGTTCTGGCCCAGGGACCGCATGACCGTGCCCAGCTCGCG
GGTGGTGATGCAGCCGTCCCCATCCTTGTCAAACAGGGAGAAGGCCTCCTTGAATTCTGTGACCTGCTCC
TCAGTCAGCTGGTCGGCCATGTATGTATATCTCCTTCTTAAAGTTAAACAAAATTATTTCTAGAGGGAAA
CCGTTGTGGTCTCCCTATAGTGAGTCGTATTAATTTCGCGGGATCGAGATCTCCCGGGCTGCATTAATGA
ATCGGCCAACGCGCGGGGAGAGGCGGTTTGCGTATTGGGCGCTCTTCCGCTTCCTCGCTCACTGACTCGC
TGCGCTCGGTCGTTCGGCTGCGGCGAGCGGTATCAGCTCACTCAAAGGCGGTAATACGGTTATCCACAGA
ATCAGGGGATAACGCAGGAAAGAACATGTGAGCAA
