[The description below was written by a language model from this plasmid's Addgene catalogue record.]
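Description:
pGEMEX174-hCALML3 is a bacterial expression plasmid built on the commercial pGEMEX-2 backbone (about 4 kb without insert) and carrying the human calmodulin-like protein 3 coding sequence (CALML3, also known as CLP). The catalogue lists the insert name as "CALM3", but the alternative names, the Entrez gene assignment and the plasmid name all point to CALML3 rather than calmodulin 3. The plasmid is propagated in standard E. coli cloning strains under ampicillin selection. Its copy number is recorded as unknown, and no feature table is available, so the origin of replication and other backbone elements are not explicitly documented.

The insert was placed between NdeI and BamHI sites, both of which remain intact, downstream of a T7 promoter. Cloning at NdeI generally positions the start codon within the restriction site. No tags are listed, though the record does not explicitly say whether the protein is made in native, unfused form. A second NdeI site elsewhere in the backbone was abolished, presumably to make the cloning NdeI site unique. T7 and SP6 primer sites flank the insert for sequence verification.

The depositor notes that adding IPTG to the medium gave little further CLP expression in preliminary experiments, whereas glucose in the medium markedly suppressed expression from this vector. The associated publication concerns NMR resonance assignment and secondary structure determination of human calmodulin-like protein, which suggests the plasmid's main use is producing recombinant CLP in E. coli for structural and biochemical studies.
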