Addgene plasmid #47600: pGEMEX174-hCALML3
Depositing lab: Emanuel Strehler. Depositing organization: Mayo Foundation for Medical Education and Research. Publication: Sequential assignment of 1H, 15N, 13C resonances and secondary structure of human calmodulin-like protein determined by NMR spectroscopy. Qian H, Rogers MS, Schleucher J, Edlund U, Strehler EE, Sethson I. Protein Sci. 1998 Nov;7(11):2421-30. 10.1002/pro.5560071120 PubMed 9828009.
Backbone
  Vector backbone: pGEMEX-2
  Backbone manufacturer: Promega
  Backbone size w/o insert (bp): 4000
  Vector type: Bacterial Expression
Growth in bacteria
  Bacterial resistance: Ampicillin, 100 μg/mL
  Growth temperature: 37°C
  Growth strain: DH5alpha
  Copy number: Unknown
Gene/Insert
  Gene/Insert name: CALM3 (alt names: calmodulin-like 3; CLP)
  Species: H. sapiens (human)
  Entrez Gene: CALML3 (a.k.a. CLP)
  Promoter: T7
  Cloning method: Restriction Enzyme; 5′ cloning site NdeI (not destroyed); 3′ cloning site BamHI (not destroyed)
  Sequencing primers: 5′ T7; 3′ SP6
Terms and licenses: Academic/Nonprofit Terms; Industry Terms: Not Available to Industry
Depositor comments: We observed in preliminary experiments that IPTG added to the growth media did not induce substantial additional CLP expression. In addition, we found that the addition of glucose to the growth medium significantly inhibited CLP expression from this vector. An NdeI site at position 3259 has been abolished.
How to cite: pGEMEX174-hCALML3 was a gift from Emanuel Strehler (Addgene plasmid # 47600 ; http://n2t.net/addgene:47600 ; RRID:Addgene_47600)
